>Addgene plasmid #232372 | pGL3_THADA_alltoneg0 | addgene full sequence | sequence record 461186 | Addgene NGS Result
CTCGAGATCTGCGATCTGCATCTCAATTAGTCAGCAACCATAGTCCCGCCCCTAACTCCGCCCATCCCGC
CCCTAACTCCGCCCAGTTCCGCCCATTCTCCGCCCCATCGCTGACTAATTTTTTTTATTTATGCAGAGGC
CGAGGCCGCCTCGGCCTCTGAGCTATTCCAGAAGTAGTGAGGAGGCTTTTTTGGAGGCCTAGGCTTTTGC
AAAAAGCTTGGCATTCCGGTACTGTTGGTAAAGCCACCATGGAAGACGCCAAAAACATAAAGAAAGGCCC
GGCGCCATTCTATCCGCTGGAAGATGGAACCGCTGGAGAGCAACTGCATAAGGCTATGAAGAGATACGCC
CTGGTTCCTGGAACAATTGCTTTTACAGATGCACATATCGAGGTGGACATCACTTACGCTGAGTACTTCG
AAATGTCCGTTCGGTTGGCAGAAGCTATGAAACGATATGGGCTGAATACAAATCACAGAATCGTCGTATG
CAGTGAAAACTCTCTTCAATTCTTTATGCCGGTGTTGGGCGCGTTATTTATCGGAGTTGCAGTTGCGCCC
GCGAACGACATTTATAATGAACGTGAATTGCTCAACAGTATGGGCATTTCGCAGCCTACCGTGGTGTTCG
TTTCCAAAAAGGGGTTGCAAAAAATTTTGAACGTGCAAAAAAAGCTCCCAATCATCCAAAAAATTATTAT
CATGGATTCTAAAACGGATTACCAGGGATTTCAGTCGATGTACACGTTCGTCACATCTCATCTACCTCCC
GGTTTTAATGAATACGATTTTGTGCCAGAGTCCTTCGATAGGGACAAGACAATTGCACTGATCATGAACT
CCTCTGGATCTACTGGTCTGCCTAAAGGTGTCGCTCTGCCTCATAGAACTGCCTGCGTGAGATTCTCGCA
TGCCAGAGATCCTATTTTTGGCAATCAAATCATTCCGGATACTGCGATTTTAAGTGTTGTTCCATTCCAT
CACGGTTTTGGAATGTTTACTACACTCGGATATTTGATATGTGGATTTCGAGTCGTCTTAATGTATAGAT
TTGAAGAAGAGCTGTTTCTGAGGAGCCTTCAGGATTACAAGATTCAAAGTGCGCTGCTGGTGCCAACCCT
ATTCTCCTTCTTCGCCAAAAGCACTCTGATTGACAAATACGATTTATCTAATTTACACGAAATTGCTTCT
GGTGGCGCTCCCCTCTCTAAGGAAGTCGGGGAAGCGGTTGCCAAGAGGTTCCATCTGCCAGGTATCAGGC
AAGGATATGGGCTCACTGAGACTACATCAGCTATTCTGATTACACCCGAGGGGGATGATAAACCGGGCGC
GGTCGGTAAAGTTGTTCCATTTTTTGAAGCGAAGGTTGTGGATCTGGATACCGGGAAAACGCTGGGCGTT
AATCAAAGAGGCGAACTGTGTGTGAGAGGTCCTATGATTATGTCCGGTTATGTAAACAATCCGGAAGCGA
CCAACGCCTTGATTGACAAGGATGGATGGCTACATTCTGGAGACATAGCTTACTGGGACGAAGACGAACA
CTTCTTCATCGTTGACCGCCTGAAGTCTCTGATTAAGTACAAAGGCTATCAGGTGGCTCCCGCTGAATTG
GAATCCATCTTGCTCCAACACCCCAACATCTTCGACGCAGGTGTCGCAGGTCTTCCCGACGATGACGCCG
GTGAACTTCCCGCCGCCGTTGTTGTTTTGGAGCACGGAAAGACGATGACGGAAAAAGAGATCGTGGATTA
CGTCGCCAGTCAAGTAACAACCGCGAAAAAGTTGCGCGGAGGAGTTGTGTTTGTGGACGAAGTACCGAAA
GGTCTTACCGGAAAACTCGACGCAAGAAAAATCAGAGAGATCCTCATAAAGGCCAAGAAGGGCGGAAAGA
TCGCCGTGTAATTCTAGAGTCGGGGCGGCCGGCCGCTTCGAGCAGACATGATAAGATACATTGATGAGTT
TGGACAAACCACAACTAGAATGCAGTGAAAAAAATGCTTTATTTGTGAAATTTGTGATGCTATTGCTTTA
TTTGTAACCATTATAAGCTGCAATAAACAAGTTAACAACAACAATTGCATTCATTTTATGTTTCAGGTTC
AGGGGGAGGTGTGGGAGGTTTTTTAAAGCAAGTAAAACCTCTACAAATGTGGTAAAATCGATAAGGATCT
GGATCCGTCGACCGATGCCCTTGAGAGCCTTCAACCCAGTCAGCTCCTTCCGGTGGGCGCGGGGCATGAC
TATCGTCGCCGCACTTATGACTGTCTTCTTTATCATGCAACTCGTAGGACAGGTGCCGGCAGCGCTCTTC
CGCTTCCTCGCTCACTGACTCGCTGCGCTCGGTCGTTCGGCTGCGGCGAGCGGTATCAGCTCACTCAAAG
GCGGTAATACGGTTATCCACAGAATCAGGGGATAACGCAGGAAAGAACATGTGAGCAAAAGGCCAGCAAA
AGGCCAGGAACCGTAAAAAGGCCGCGTTGCTGGCGTTTTTCCATAGGCTCCGCCCCCCTGACGAGCATCA
CAAAAATCGACGCTCAAGTCAGAGGTGGCGAAACCCGACAGGACTATAAAGATACCAGGCGTTTCCCCCT
GGAAGCTCCCTCGTGCGCTCTCCTGTTCCGACCCTGCCGCTTACCGGATACCTGTCCGCCTTTCTCCCTT
CGGGAAGCGTGGCGCTTTCTCATAGCTCACGCTGTAGGTATCTCAGTTCGGTGTAGGTCGTTCGCTCCAA
GCTGGGCTGTGTGCACGAACCCCCCGTTCAGCCCGACCGCTGCGCCTTATCCGGTAACTATCGTCTTGAG
TCCAACCCGGTAAGACACGACTTATCGCCACTGGCAGCAGCCACTGGTAACAGGATTAGCAGAGCGAGGT
ATGTAGGCGGTGCTACAGAGTTCTTGAAGTGGTGGCCTAACTACGGCTACACTAGAAGAACAGTATTTGG
TATCTGCGCTCTGCTGAAGCCAGTTACCTTCGGAAAAAGAGTTGGTAGCTCTTGATCCGGCAAACAAACC
ACCGCTGGTAGCGGTGGTTTTTTTGTTTGCAAGCAGCAGATTACGCGCAGAAAAAAAGGATCTCAAGAAG
ATCCTTTGATCTTTTCTACGGGGTCTGACGCTCAGTGGAACGAAAACTCACGTTAAGGGATTTTGGTCAT
GAGATTATCAAAAAGGATCTTCACCTAGATCCTTTTAAATTAAAAATGAAGTTTTAAATCAATCTAAAGT
ATATATGAGTAAACTTGGTCTGACAGTTACCAATGCTTAATCAGTGAGGCACCTATCTCAGCGATCTGTC
TATTTCGTTCATCCATAGTTGCCTGACTCCCCGTCGTGTAGATAACTACGATACGGGAGGGCTTACCATC
TGGCCCCAGTGCTGCAATGATACCGCGAGACCCACGCTCACCGGCTCCAGATTTATCAGCAATAAACCAG
CCAGCCGGAAGGGCCGAGCGCAGAAGTGGTCCTGCAACTTTATCCGCCTCCATCCAGTCTATTAATTGTT
GCCGGGAAGCTAGAGTAAGTAGTTCGCCAGTTAATAGTTTGCGCAACGTTGTTGCCATTGCTACAGGCAT
CGTGGTGTCACGCTCGTCGTTTGGTATGGCTTCATTCAGCTCCGGTTCCCAACGATCAAGGCGAGTTACA
TGATCCCCCATGTTGTGCAAAAAAGCGGTTAGCTCCTTCGGTCCTCCGATCGTTGTCAGAAGTAAGTTGG
CCGCAGTGTTATCACTCATGGTTATGGCAGCACTGCATAATTCTCTTACTGTCATGCCATCCGTAAGATG
CTTTTCTGTGACTGGTGAGTACTCAACCAAGTCATTCTGAGAATAGTGTATGCGGCGACCGAGTTGCTCT
TGCCCGGCGTCAATACGGGATAATACCGCGCCACATAGCAGAACTTTAAAAGTGCTCATCATTGGAAAAC
GTTCTTCGGGGCGAAAACTCTCAAGGATCTTACCGCTGTTGAGATCCAGTTCGATGTAACCCACTCGTGC
ACCCAACTGATCTTCAGCATCTTTTACTTTCACCAGCGTTTCTGGGTGAGCAAAAACAGGAAGGCAAAAT
GCCGCAAAAAAGGGAATAAGGGCGACACGGAAATGTTGAATACTCATACTCTTCCTTTTTCAATATTATT
GAAGCATTTATCAGGGTTATTGTCTCATGAGCGGATACATATTTGAATGTATTTAGAAAAATAAACAAAT
AGGGGTTCCGCGCACATTTCCCCGAAAAGTGCCACCTG
[124 nt withheld, positions 4239-4362]
C
[91 nt withheld, positions 4364-4454]
A
[49 nt withheld, positions 4456-4504]
CCTTTGACGTTGGAGTCCACGTTCTTT
[37 nt withheld, positions 4532-4568]
ACCCTATCTCGGTCTATTCTTTTGATTTATAAGGGATTTTGCCGATTTCGGCCTATTGGTTAAAAAATGA
GCTGATTTAACAAAAATTTAACGCGAATTTTAACAAAATATTAACGCTTACAATTTGCCATTCGCCATTC
AGGCTGCGCAACTGTTGGGAAGGGCGATCGGTGCGGGCCTCTTCGCTATTACGCCAGCCCAAGCTACCAT
GATAAGTAAGTAATATTAAGGTACGGGAGGTACTTGGAGCGGCCGCAATAAAATATCTTTATTTTCATTA
CATCTGTGTGTTGGTTTTTTGTGTGAATCGATAGTACTAACATACGCTCTCCATCAAAACAAAACGAAAC
AAAACAAACTAGCAAAATAGGCTGTCCCCAGTGCAAGTGCAGGTGCCAGAACATTTCTCTATCGATAGGT
ACCGAGCTCTTACGCGTGCTAGCACAAAGAGGATACAACAGCTACTCCTATCCAGGGATGTGGACTTGAT
GAGAGTCTAGCACGTTCTTATTACCTCTGCATGGCCACAGGGGTTTTGTGGGCTAATATACATCGATCTG
GGTGAGACGGTTTTGCATGCTCCCACCTCCCCGACCTCCCTCCTGCAAAGCATTTTAAATTGGTTTGAAT
TTGGGTAATTGGTTCCATATGAACAGAGCTGAACATTGACAGCTGGATTGTATTAACCGAAGACAACTAA
TTATTGACAGATGAAATGTAACAGAGGAAAGGCCTGGTCTGCTTGCACTCAGAATCTGACTTTGTAATTC
TAGCCTCCTTTAGACAGGTGTATTCAATTAGAAGAGGCTGATTTTAATTAATTGCAGATGCATTACCCTG
CATTCCAGTTTGTGCTGATGAAAATCAGTTTCAGTCCGTGGCCTGGAATTCATGTACAGCACTTCCTGTA
GCCTCTTATATAAACACATCAAAAAAATTTTATTTGGAGTTGCCATTTTCCCTTAAAAAAGAAAAACCAC
TTTGCAAATCATGATTAAAATAGAGCAACTGTATGTGGATCTGGGGTCCATCCCCAGAAACTTACATGAC
CAAGAAACATGTGGAAAGTCAGAGTCTGAGGCAGCAACTCATAAGTGCATTGGTGTAGGGGTCGATTTGA
GAAGAGAGTCTCAAATACCCAGCATCAAATGAGCCCAGCTCAGTTATCTCCACAGAATGGAACAGAATGA
ACTCACAGCTATTCAAAATAATGACCTTTCAAAGAAAATACATAAAATAGAAAAAAGCCGGGGTCGTAGA
TGCAGAGAGGGTATCTGAGTAGAGTTCACTCTTCCCTGAAT
Features (pLannotate 1.2.2; 12 found; start..end, strand, type, name):
     17..213     +  promoter       SV40 promoter: SV40 early promoter
    249..1901    +  CDS            luciferase: firefly luciferase; luc+; enhanced luc+ version of the luciferase gene
   1942..2063    -  polyA_signal   SV40 poly(A) signal: SV40 polyadenylation signal
   2086..2154    -  CDS            large T antigen (fragment): large T antigen from SV40 (simian virus 40)
   2176..2308    +  CDS            TcR (fragment): tetracycline efflux protein; tet; confers resistance to tetracycline
   2488..3076    -  rep_origin     ori: high-copy-number ColE1/pMB1/pBR322/pUC origin of replication
   3247..4107    -  CDS            AmpR: β-lactamase; bla; confers resistance to ampicillin, carbenicillin, and related antibiotics
   4108..4212    -  promoter       AmpR promoter: bla
   4239..4667    +  rep_origin     f1 ori (sequence partly withheld): f1 bacteriophage origin of replication; arrow indicates direction of (+) strand synthesis
   4699..4766    -  CDS            lacZα (fragment): LacZα fragment of β-galactosidase; lacZ fragment
   4825..4873    +  polyA_signal   poly(A) signal: synthetic polyadenylation signal
   4887..4978    +  misc_feature   pause site: RNA polymerase II transcriptional pause signal from the human α2 globin gene
