[The description below was written by a language model from this plasmid's Addgene catalogue record and pLannotate feature annotations shown in this document.]
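Description:
pGL3_THADA_alltoneg0 is a firefly luciferase reporter plasmid built on the Promega pGL3 backbone and designed to measure the activity of an engineered human enhancer from the THADA locus in transfected mammalian cells. It is propagated in E. coli as a high-copy plasmid through a ColE1/pUC-type origin and selected with ampicillin via the β-lactamase gene and its native promoter. An f1 origin is also present, allowing single-stranded DNA production. Short annotated fragments of lacZα, a tetracycline resistance gene and SV40 large T antigen are backbone remnants rather than functional genes.

The reporter unit consists of the SV40 early promoter driving the luc+ version of firefly luciferase, terminated by the SV40 polyadenylation signal. Upstream of this cassette, a synthetic poly(A) signal and the RNA polymerase II transcriptional pause site from the human α2 globin gene reduce read-through transcription from the backbone, lowering background signal. The enhancer insert itself is not annotated in the feature table. An unannotated stretch of roughly 900 nt lies between the pause site and the SV40 promoter across the plasmid's circular junction, which is the expected position for a test element in this backbone, but the record does not state the cloning sites.

According to the catalogue entry, the insert is a mutant version of the THADA enhancer in which all "sensitizing" elements have been converted into "buffering" Coordinator motifs. The record does not define these terms further. The construct is presumably one of a series of enhancer variants whose luciferase outputs are compared to see how motif composition shapes enhancer activity.
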