Addgene plasmid #232372: pGL3_THADA_alltoneg0
Purpose: THADA enhancer, all sensitizing elements made into buffering Coordinator
Depositing lab: Joanna Wysocka. Depositing organization: Stanford University.
Backbone
  Vector backbone: pGL3 Luciferase Reporter Vector
  Backbone manufacturer: Promega
  Vector type: Luciferase
Growth in bacteria
  Bacterial resistance: Ampicillin, 100 μg/mL
  Growth temperature: 37°C
  Growth strain: DH5alpha
  Copy number: High Copy
Gene/Insert
  Gene/Insert name: THADA
  Species: H. sapiens (human)
  Mutation: THADA enhancer, all sensitizing elements made into buffering Coordinator
  Entrez Gene: THADA (a.k.a. ARMC13, GITA, Trm732)
  Cloning method: Restriction Enzyme; 5′ cloning site Unknown (unknown if destroyed)
Terms and licenses: Academic/Nonprofit Terms; Industry Terms: Not Available to Industry
How to cite: pGL3_THADA_alltoneg0 was a gift from Joanna Wysocka (Addgene plasmid # 232372 ; http://n2t.net/addgene:232372 ; RRID:Addgene_232372)
